Addgene plasmid #71998: Plxna3-AP-His
Purpose: Expresses the extracellular region of the PlexinA3 protein, C-terminally fused to alkaline phosphatase + 6X histidine tag.
Depositing lab: Woj Wojtowicz. Depositing organization: University of California, Berkeley. Publication: An extracellular biochemical screen reveals that FLRTs and Unc5s mediate neuronal subtype recognition in the retina. Visser JJ, Cheng Y, Perry SC, Chastain AB, Parsa B, Masri SS, Ray TA, Kay JN, Wojtowicz WM. Elife. 2015 Dec 3;4. pii: e08149. doi: 10.7554/eLife.08149. PubMed 26633812.
Backbone
  Vector backbone: pCMVi-SV40ori
  Vector type: Mammalian Expression
Growth in bacteria
  Bacterial resistance: Ampicillin, 100 μg/mL
  Growth temperature: 37°C
  Growth strain: DH5alpha
  Copy number: High Copy
Gene/Insert
  Gene/Insert name: Plxna3 (alt names: Plexin A3; Plxa3; Plxn3; Plxn4; PlexA3; SEX; NCBI gene ID 18846; Reference sequence NM_008883.2)
  Species: M. musculus (mouse)
  Insert size (bp): 3653
  Entrez Gene: Plxna3 (a.k.a. PlexA3, Plxa3, Plxn3, Plxn4, SEX, mKIAA4078)
  Promoter: CMV
  Tag / fusion protein: AP-His (C terminal on backbone)
  Cloning method: Restriction Enzyme; 5′ cloning site NotI (not destroyed); 3′ cloning site SpeI (not destroyed)
  Sequencing primers: 5′ GTCAGAGGTAACTCCCGTTGC; 3′ GAGGTTCTTGGCGGCTGTC
Terms and licenses: Academic/Nonprofit Terms; Industry Terms: Not Available to Industry
How to cite: Plxna3-AP-His was a gift from Woj Wojtowicz (Addgene plasmid # 71998 ; http://n2t.net/addgene:71998 ; RRID:Addgene_71998)
