[The description below was written by a language model from this plasmid's Addgene catalogue record and pLannotate feature annotations shown in this document.]
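Description:
Plxna3-AP-His is a mammalian expression plasmid of about 10.2 kb, built on the pCMVi-SV40ori backbone, that produces the extracellular region of mouse Plexin A3 as a soluble fusion protein. Transcription is driven by the human cytomegalovirus immediate-early enhancer and promoter followed by CMV intron A, an arrangement commonly used to boost expression in transfected cells. The Plxna3 fragment (roughly 3.65 kb, cloned between NotI and SpeI sites that both remain intact) is joined at its C-terminus to human placental alkaline phosphatase in its secreted form and, according to the catalogue entry, a 6X histidine tag. The His tag is not separately annotated in the feature table. An SV40 polyadenylation signal terminates the transcript.

For propagation in bacteria the plasmid carries a high-copy ColE1/pUC-type origin and a β-lactamase gene conferring ampicillin resistance. An f1 phage origin and short remnants of rop, bom and lacZα are also present as backbone leftovers. The annotated SV40 enhancer/early promoter region corresponds to the SV40 origin named in the backbone, which typically allows episomal amplification in cells expressing large T antigen. No mammalian selection marker is annotated, consistent with transient use.

Plexin A3 is a coreceptor for class 3 semaphorins involved in axon guidance. The alkaline phosphatase moiety provides an enzymatic readout for detecting binding of the secreted ectodomain, while the His tag permits capture or purification. The construct comes from a collection made for an extracellular biochemical interaction screen of cell-surface recognition proteins in the retina.
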