Features (pLannotate 1.2.2; 14 found; start..end, strand, type, name):
     25..408     +  enhancer       CMV enhancer: human cytomegalovirus immediate early enhancer
    410..609     +  promoter       CMV promoter: human cytomegalovirus (CMV) immediate early promoter
    748..1573    +  intron         CMV intron A: human cytomegalovirus intron A (Chapman et al., 1991)
   1610..5266    +  CDS            Plxna3 (fragment): PLXA3_MOUSE - Experimental evidence at protein level: Swiss-Prot protein existence level 1. Coreceptor for SEMA3A and SEMA3F. Necessary for signaling by class 3 semaphorins and subsequent remodeling of the cytoskeleton. Plays a role in axon guidance in the developing nervous system. Regulates the migration of sympathetic neurons, but not of neural crest precursors. Required for normal dendrite spine morphology in pyramidal neurons. May play a role in regulating semaphorin-mediated programmed cell death in the developing nervous system. Class 3 semaphorins bind to a complex composed of a neurop
   5281..6732    +  CDS            SEAP: secreted alkaline phosphatase from human placenta The natural enzyme has a C-terminal transmembrane sequence that is replaced by a GPI anchor.
   6791..6912    +  polyA_signal   SV40 poly(A) signal: SV40 polyadenylation signal
   7121..7709    -  rep_origin     ori: high-copy-number ColE1/pMB1/pBR322/pUC origin of replication
   7880..8740    -  CDS            AmpR: β-lactamase; bla; confers resistance to ampicillin, carbenicillin, and related antibiotics
   8741..8845    -  promoter       AmpR promoter: bla
   8940..8975    +  CDS            rop (fragment): Rop protein, which maintains plasmids at low copy number; rop
   8998..9328    +  promoter       SV40 promoter: SV40 enhancer and early promoter
   9451..9550    +  misc_feature   bom (fragment): basis of mobility region from pBR322
   9578..10006   -  rep_origin     f1 ori (sequence partly withheld): f1 bacteriophage origin of replication; arrow indicates direction of (+) strand synthesis
  10010..10167   -  CDS            lacZα (fragment): LacZα fragment of β-galactosidase; lacZ fragment
>Addgene plasmid #71998 | Plxna3-AP-His | depositor full sequence | sequence record 131184 | Full Sequence
GTCGAGGTCTCGACGGTATCGATTGACATTGATTATTGACTAGCTAGTTATTAATAGTAATCAATTACGG
GGTCATTAGTTCATAGCCCATATATGGAGTTCCGCGTTACATAACTTACGGTAAATGGCCCGCCTGGCTG
ACCGCCCAACGACCCCCGCCCATTGACGTCAATAATGACGTATGTTCCCATAGTAACGCCAATAGGGACT
TTCCATTGACGTCAATGGGTGGAGTATTTACGGTAAACTGCCCACTTGGCAGTACATCAAGTGTATCATA
TGCCAAGTCCGCCCCCTATTGACGTCAATGACGGTAAATGGCCCGCCTGGCATTATGCCCAGTACATGAC
CTTACGGGACTTTCCTACTTGGCAGTACATCTACGTATTAGTCATCGCTATTACCATGGTGATGCGGTTT
TGGCAGTACACCAATGGGCGTGGATAGCGGTTTGACTCACGGGGATTTCCAAGTCTCCACCCCATTGACG
TCAATGGGAGTTTGTTTTGGCACCAAAATCAACGGGACTTTCCAAAATGTCGTAATAACCCCGCCCCGTT
GACGCAAATGGGCGGTAGGCGTGTACGGTGGGAGGTCTATATAAGCAGAGCTCGTTTAGTGAACCGTCAG
ATCGCCTGGAGACGCCATCCACGCTGTTTTGACCTCCATAGAAGACACCGGGACCGATCCAGCCTCCGCG
GCCGGGAACGGTGCATTGGAACGCGGATTCCCCGTGCCAAGAGTGACGTAAGTACCGCCTATAGACTCTA
TAGGCACACCCCTTTGGCTCTTATGCATGCTATACTGTTTTTGGCTTGGGGCCTATACACCCCCGCTTCC
ATATGCTATAGGTGATGGTATAGCTTAGCCTATAGGTGTGGGTTATTGACCATTATTGACCACTCCCCTA
TTGGTGACGATACTTTCCATTACTAATCCATAACATGGCTCTTTGCCACAACTATCTCTATTGGCTATAT
GCCAATACTCTGTCCTTCAGAGACTGACACGGACTCTGTATTTTTACAGGATGGGGTCCCATTTATTATT
TACAAATTCACATATACAACAACGCCGTCCCCCGTGCCCGCAGTTTTTATTAAACATAGCGTGGGATCTC
CACGCGAATCTCGGGTACGTGTTCCGGACATGGGCTCTTCTCCGGTAGCGGCGGAGCTTCCACATCCGAG
CCCTGGTCCCATGCCTCCAGCGGCTCATGGTCGCTCGGCAGCTCCTTGCTCCTAACAGTGGAGGCCAGAC
TTAGGCACAGCACAATGCCCACCACCACCAGTGTGCCGCACAAGGCCGTGGCGGTAGGGTATGTGTCTGA
AAATGAGCTCGGAGATTGGGCTCGCACCGCTGACGCAGATGGAAGACTTAAGGCAGCGGCAGAAGAAGAT
GCAGGCAGCTGAGTTGTTGTATTCTGATAAGAGTCAGAGGTAACTCCCGTTGCGGTGCTGTTAACGGTGG
AGGGCAGTGTAGTCTGAGCAGTACTCGTTGCTGCCGCGCGCGCCACCAGACATAATAGCTGACAGACTAA
CAGACTGTTCCTTTCCATGGGTCTTTTCTGCAGAAGCTTGAATTCTCGAGGATCCGCGGCCGCGCCACCA
TGCCCACTGTCTGCCTTCTCCCATTGCTATTCTTCACCATAGGAGGGTGCCTGGGTAGCAGCAGGCCATT
TCGTACCTTTGTGGTAACAGATACCACTCTGACTCACCTGGCTGTGCACCGAGTGACTGGGGAGGTGTTT
GTAGGTGCCGTGAATCGAGTTTTCAAGCTGGCTCCAAACCTAACTGAGCTACGGGCCCATGTCACAGGGC
CCATTGAGGACAATGCTCGCTGCTACCCACCTCCTAGCATGCGTGTGTGCTCCCACCGCCTGGTGCCTGT
GGACAATGTGAACAAGCTGCTCCTCATAGACTATGCAGCCCGTCGTTTGGTAGCTTGTGGCAGCATCTGG
CAGGGCATCTGCCAGTTCCTGCGTCTGGATGACCTCTTCAAGTTGGGTGAGCCCCACCATCGCAAGGAGC
ACTATCTGTCAGGGGCCCAGGAGCCTGATTCCATGGCTGGCGTCATTGTTGAACAGGTCCAGGGGCCTAG
CAAGTTGTTTGTGGGCACCGCTGTTGATGGCAAGTCTGAGTACTTTCCCACCTTGAGTTCCCGTAAGCTC
ATCGACGATGAGGACAGTGGAGATATGTTCAGTCTGGTGTACCAGGATGAGTTTGTCTCTTCTCAGATCA
AGATCCCTTCAGACACATTGTCCTTGTACCCTGCCTTTGACATCTACTACATATATGGCTTTGTCAGTGC
CTCCTTCGTGTACTTCTTAACGTTGCAGCTGGACACCCAGCAGACGCTGTTGGATACAGCAGGCGAGAAA
TTCTTCACATCCAAGATCGTGCGCATGTGTGCAGGGGACTCAGAGTTCTACTCTTATGTAGAGTTCCCTA
TTGGCTGCTCCTGGCGTGGTGTGGAGTACCGCTTGGTGCAGAGTGCCCATCTGGCCAAGCCAGGCCTGCT
ATTGGCCCAGGCTCTGGGTGTGCCAGCCGACGAGGATGTCCTCTTCACCATCTTCTCTCAGGGCCAGAAG
AACAGAGCCAACCCACCTCGGCAGACCATCCTTTGCCTTTTCACCCTCAGCAGCATTAATGCCCACATCC
GGCGCCGAATCCAATCGTGCTACCGTGGAGAGGGCACGCTGGCCCTACCCTGGCTACTGAATAAGGAGCT
GCCCTGCATCAACACCCCTCTGCAGATCAATGGAAACTTCTGTGGGTTAGTGTTGAATCAACCATTGGGT
GGCCTACACGTGATTGAGGGGCTACCCTTGCTGGCTGACAGCACTGATGGCATGGCCAGTGTGGCTGCCT
ACACCTACCACCAGCATTCTGTGGTTTTCATCGGTACACGCAGCGGTAATTTGAAGAAGGTGCGGGTCGA
TGGCTCTCAGGATGCCCAGCTATATGAAACGGTCTCTGTGGTGCAGGGCAGCCCCATACTTCGAGACCTG
CTCTTCAGCCCTGACCACCGACACATCTACCTCCTGAGTGAGAAGCAGGTGAGCCAACTCCCGGTGGAGA
CCTGTGAGCAGTATCTGAGCTGTGCTGCATGCCTGGGCTCAGGGGACCCACACTGTGGTTGGTGTGTGCT
ACAGCACAGGTGCTGCCGTGAAGGGGCCTGTCCAGGTGCCTCTGCCCCACATGGCTTTGCAGAAGAGCTG
AGCAAATGTATACAGGTGCGGGTCCGTCCCAATAATGTGTCAGTGACATCCTCTGGGGTGCAGCTGACCG
TAGCCATGCGCAACGTGCCAGACCTCAGTGTGGGTGTGAGCTGTTCCTTTGAGGAGGTGACTGAAAGTGA
GGCTATTCTGCTGCCCTCTGGAGAGTTACGATGTCCTTCACCATCCCTTCAGGAGCTCCAGACACTTACC
AGAGGGCATGGGGCCACTCATACTGTGCGGCTTCAGCTGCTCTCCATGGAGACTGGTGTGAGGTTTGCTG
GGGTTGACTTTGTCTTCTACAACTGCAGTGCCCTCCAGTCGTGTATGTCCTGTGTTGGCAGCCCTTACCC
CTGCCACTGGTGTAAGTACCGTCATGTGTGTACCAGCCACCCACACGAGTGCTCTTTCCAGGAGGGCAGG
GTCCACAGCCCTGAGGGCTGCCCTGAGATCCTGCCTCAAGGGGACCTCTTGATTCCTGTGGGTGTCATGC
AGCCTCTAACTCTGCGGGCTAAGAACCTGCCACAGCCTCAGTCCGGACAGAAGAATTATGAATGCGTGGT
CCGTGTACAGGGACGGCAACATCGGGTACCTGCAGTGCGCTTTAACAGCAGCAGTGTGCAGTGCCAGAAT
GCCTCGTACTTCTATGAAGGTGATGAGTTTGGTGACACCGAACTGGACTTCTCTGTGGTTTGGGATGGAG
ATTTCCCCATTGATAAGCCTCCTAGCTTCCGAGCCCTTCTTTACAAGTGCTGGGCTCAGCGGCCTAGCTG
TGGCCTCTGCCTCAAGGCTGATCCCCGATTCAACTGTGGCTGGTGCATCTCAGAGCACAGGTGCCAGCTG
AGGGCTCACTGCCCAGCTCCCAAAAGTAACTGGATGCACCCAAGCCAGAAGGGTGCCCGATGCAGCCATC
CCCGAATCACCCAGATTCATCCACTTACAGGACCCAAGGAGGGTGGCACCCGGGTCACCATTGTGGGTGA
GAACCTGGGCCTCACTTCCCGTGAGGTTGGCCTTCGAGTAGCTGGTGTACGTTGCAACTCCATTCCCACC
GAATATGTCAGTGCTGAAAGGATCGTATGTGAGATGGAGGAATCGCTGGTGCCCAGCCCACCACCTGGGC
CTGCTGAGCTCTGTGTAGGGGATTGTTCTGCTGACTTCCGCACACAGTCCCAGCAACTCTACAGCTTTGT
GACCCCTACATTTGACCGTGTGAGTCCCTCTCGGGGCCCAGCTTCTGGAGGCACTCGGCTTACCATCTCT
GGAATTTCTCTGGATGCCGGCAGCAGGGTCACAGTGATTATAAGAGATGGCGAGTGCCAGTTTGTGAGGA
GAGATGCCGAGGCAATCGTGTGTATCTCACCTGTCTCCACCCTGGGCCCCAGTCAGAGCCCTATCACCCT
TGCCATCGATCATGCCAACATCTCCAACACTGGAGTCATCTATACCTACACCCAGGACCCTACGGTCACA
CACCTTGAGCCCACCTGGAGCATCATCAATGGAAGCACCTCCATCACTGTGAGTGGAACCCATCTGCTGA
CAGTTCAAGAACCCCGTGTACGAGCCAAGTACCGTGGTATTGAGACCACTAACACATGCCAGGTGATCAA
CGACACTGCAATGCTATGTAAGGCCCCTGGCATCTTCCTTGGGCACCCTCAGCCTCGGGCCCAAGGCGAG
CACCCTGACGAGTTTGGCTTCTTGCTGGACCACGTGCAGGCAGCCCGCTCCCTCAACCGTTCTTCCTTCA
CCTACTACCCTGATCCCAGCTTTGAACCACTTGGGCCCTCTGGTGTGCTAGATGTCAAACCTGGTTCACA
TGTTGTATTGAAGGGCAAGAACCTGATCCCTGCTGCAGCTGGCAGCTCCCGCCTCAACTACACAGTGTTG
ATTGGAGGACAGCCATGTGCACTAACTGTCTCAGATACTCAACTTCTGTGTGATTCCCCAAGCCAGACAG
GCCGGCAGCCTGTTATGGTGCTGGTGGGTGGCCTGGAGTTCTGGTTGGGCACGCTGCACATCACTGCTGA
TCGGGCACTGACACTAGTGGATCTTCCGGAATCATCCCAGTTGAGGAGGAGAACCCGGACTTCTGGAACC
GCGAGGCAGCCGAGGCCCTGGGTGCCGCCAAGAAGCTGCAGCCTGCACAGACAGCCGCCAAGAACCTCAT
CATCTTCCTGGGCGATGGGATGGGGGTGTCTACGGTGACAGCTGCCAGGATCCTAAAAGGGCAGAAGAAG
GACAAACTGGGGCCTGAGATACCCCTGGCCATGGACCGCTTCCCATATGTGGCTCTGTCCAAGACATACA
ATGTAGACAAACATGTGCCAGACAGTGGAGCCACAGCCACGGCCTACCTGTGCGGGGTCAAGGGCAACTT
CCAGACCATTGGCTTGAGTGCAGCCGCCCGCTTTAACCAGTGCAACACGACACGCGGCAACGAGGTCATC
TCCGTGATGAATCGGGCCAAGAAAGCAGGGAAGTCAGTGGGAGTGGTAACCACCACACGAGTGCAGCACG
CCTCGCCAGCCGGCACCTACGCCCACACGGTGAACCGCAACTGGTACTCGGACGCCGACGTGCCTGCCTC
GGCCCGCCAGGAGGGGTGCCAGGACATCGCTACGCAGCTCATCTCCAACATGGACATTGACGTGATCCTA
GGTGGAGGCCGAAAGTACATGTTTCGCATGGGAACCCCAGACCCTGAGTACCCAGATGACTACAGCCAAG
GTGGGACCAGGCTGGACGGGAAGAATCTGGTGCAGGAATGGCTGGCGAAGCGCCAGGGTGCCCGGTATGT
GTGGAACCGCACTGAGCTCATGCAGGCTTCCCTGGACCCGTCTGTGACCCATCTCATGGGTCTCTTTGAG
CCTGGAGACATGAAATACGAGATCCACCGAGACTCCACACTGGACCCCTCCCTGATGGAGATGACAGAGG
CTGCCCTGCGCCTGCTGAGCAGGAACCCCCGCGGCTTCTTCCTCTTCGTGGAGGGTGGTCGCATCGACCA
TGGTCATCATGAAAGCAGGGCTTACCGGGCACTGACTGAGACGATCATGTTCGACGACGCCATTGAGAGG
GCGGGCCAGCTCACCAGCGAGGAGGACACGCTGAGCCTCGTCACTGCCGACCACTCCCACGTCTTCTCCT
TCGGAGGCTACCCCCTGCGAGGGAGCTCCATCTTCGGGCTGGCCCCTGGCAAGGCCCGGGACAGGAAGGC
CTACACGGTCCTCCTATACGGAAACGGTCCAGGCTATGTGCTCAAGGACGGCGCCCGGCCGGATGTTACC
GAGAGCGAGAGCGGGAGCCCCGAGTATCGGCAGCAGTCAGCAGTGCCCCTGGACGAAGAGACCCACGCAG
GCGAGGACGTGGCGGTGTTCGCGCGCGGCCCGCAGGCGCACCTGGTTCACGGCGTGCAGGAGCAGACCTT
CATAGCGCACGTCATGGCCTTCGCCGCCTGCCTGGAGCCCTACACCGCCTGCGACCTGGCGCCCCCCGCC
GGCACCACCGACGCCGCGCACCCGGGTCATCATCACCATCACCATTAATCTAGAGATCTTATTAAAGCAG
AACTTGTTTATTGCAGCTTATAATGGTTACAAATAAAGCAATAGCATCACAAATTTCACAAATAAAGCAT
TTTTTTCACTGCATTCTAGTTGTGGTTTGTCCAAACTCATCAATGTATCTTATCATGTCTGGTCGACTCT
AGCTAGACTCTTCCGCTTCCTCGCTCACTGACTCGCTGCGCTCGGTCGTTCGGCTGCGGCGAGCGGTATC
AGCTCACTCAAAGGCGGTAATACGGTTATCCACAGAATCAGGGGATAACGCAGGAAAGAACATGTGAGCA
AAAGGCCAGCAAAAGGCCAGGAACCGTAAAAAGGCCGCGTTGCTGGCGTTTTTCCATAGGCTCCGCCCCC
CTGACGAGCATCACAAAAATCGACGCTCAAGTCAGAGGTGGCGAAACCCGACAGGACTATAAAGATACCA
GGCGTTTCCCCCTGGAAGCTCCCTCGTGCGCTCTCCTGTTCCGACCCTGCCGCTTACCGGATACCTGTCC
GCCTTTCTCCCTTCGGGAAGCGTGGCGCTTTCTCATAGCTCACGCTGTAGGTATCTCAGTTCGGTGTAGG
TCGTTCGCTCCAAGCTGGGCTGTGTGCACGAACCCCCCGTTCAGCCCGACCGCTGCGCCTTATCCGGTAA
CTATCGTCTTGAGTCCAACCCGGTAAGACACGACTTATCGCCACTGGCAGCAGCCACTGGTAACAGGATT
AGCAGAGCGAGGTATGTAGGCGGTGCTACAGAGTTCTTGAAGTGGTGGCCTAACTACGGCTACACTAGAA
GAACAGTATTTGGTATCTGCGCTCTGCTGAAGCCAGTTACCTTCGGAAAAAGAGTTGGTAGCTCTTGATC
CGGCAAACAAACCACCGCTGGTAGCGGTGGTTTTTTTGTTTGCAAGCAGCAGATTACGCGCAGAAAAAAA
GGATCTCAAGAAGATCCTTTGATCTTTTCTACGGGGTCTGACGCTCAGTGGAACGAAAACTCACGTTAAG
GGATTTTGGTCATGAGATTATCAAAAAGGATCTTCACCTAGATCCTTTTAAATTAAAAATGAAGTTTTAA
ATCAATCTAAAGTATATATGAGTAAACTTGGTCTGACAGTTACCAATGCTTAATCAGTGAGGCACCTATC
TCAGCGATCTGTCTATTTCGTTCATCCATAGTTGCCTGACTCCCCGTCGTGTAGATAACTACGATACGGG
AGGGCTTACCATCTGGCCCCAGTGCTGCAATGATACCGCGAGACCCACGCTCACCGGCTCCAGATTTATC
AGCAATAAACCAGCCAGCCGGAAGGGCCGAGCGCAGAAGTGGTCCTGCAACTTTATCCGCCTCCATCCAG
TCTATTAATTGTTGCCGGGAAGCTAGAGTAAGTAGTTCGCCAGTTAATAGTTTGCGCAACGTTGTTGCCA
TTGCTACAGGCATCGTGGTGTCACGCTCGTCGTTTGGTATGGCTTCATTCAGCTCCGGTTCCCAACGATC
AAGGCGAGTTACATGATCCCCCATGTTGTGCAAAAAAGCGGTTAGCTCCTTCGGTCCTCCGATCGTTGTC
AGAAGTAAGTTGGCCGCAGTGTTATCACTCATGGTTATGGCAGCACTGCATAATTCTCTTACTGTCATGC
CATCCGTAAGATGCTTTTCTGTGACTGGTGAGTACTCAACCAAGTCATTCTGAGAATAGTGTATGCGGCG
ACCGAGTTGCTCTTGCCCGGCGTCAATACGGGATAATACCGCGCCACATAGCAGAACTTTAAAAGTGCTC
ATCATTGGAAAACGTTCTTCGGGGCGAAAACTCTCAAGGATCTTACCGCTGTTGAGATCCAGTTCGATGT
AACCCACTCGTGCACCCAACTGATCTTCAGCATCTTTTACTTTCACCAGCGTTTCTGGGTGAGCAAAAAC
AGGAAGGCAAAATGCCGCAAAAAAGGGAATAAGGGCGACACGGAAATGTTGAATACTCATACTCTTCCTT
TTTCAATATTATTGAAGCATTTATCAGGGTTATTGTCTCATGAGCGGATACATATTTGAATGTATTTAGA
AAAATAAACAAATAGGGGTTCCGCGCACATTTCCCCGAAAAGTGCCACCTGACGTCTAAGAAACCATTAT
TATCATGACATTAACCTATAAAAATAGGCGTATCACGAGGCCCTTTCGTCTCGCGCGTTTCGGTGATGAC
GGTGAAAACCTCTGACACATGCAGCTCCCGGAGGAATGTGTGTCAGTTAGGGTGTGGAAAGTCCCCAGGC
TCCCCAGGCAGGCAGAAGTATGCAAAGCATGCATCTCAATTAGTCAGCAACCAGGTGTGGAAAGTCCCCA
GGCTCCCCAGCAGGCAGAAGTATGCAAAGCATGCATCTCAATTAGTCAGCAACCATAGTCCCGCCCCTAA
CTCCGCCCATCCCGCCCCTAACTCCGCCCAGTTCCGCCCATTCTCCGCCCCATGGCTGACTAATTTTTTT
TATTTATGCAGAGGCCGAGGCCGCCTCTGCCTCTGAGCTATTCCAGAAGTAGTGAGGAGGCTTTTTTGGA
GGCCTAGGCTTTTGCAAAAAGCTCCCGGGAGCTTGTATATCCATTTTCGTCCCGGAGACGGTCACAGCTT
GTCTGTAAGCGGATGCCGGGAGCAGACAAGCCCGTCAGGGCGCGTCAGCGGGTGTTGGCGGGTGTCGGGG
CTGGCTTAACTATGCGGCATCAGAGCAGATTGTACTGAGAGTGCACCATATGCGGTGTGAAATACCGCAC
AGATGCGTAAGGAGAAAATACCGCATCAGGAAATTGTAAGCGTTAATATTTTGTTAAAATTCGCGTTAAA
TTTTTGTTAAATCAGCTCATTTTTTAACCAATAGGCCGAAATCGGCAAAATCCCTTATAAATCAAAAGAA
TAGACCGAGATAGGGT
[37 nt withheld, positions 9677-9713]
AAAGAACGTGGACTCCAACGTCAAAGG
[49 nt withheld, positions 9741-9789]
T
[91 nt withheld, positions 9791-9881]
G
[124 nt withheld, positions 9883-10006]
CCATTCGCCATTCAGGCTGCGCAACTGTTGGGAAGGGCGATCGGTGCGGGCCTCTTCGCTATTACGCCAG
CTGGCGAAAGGGGGATGTGCTGCAAGGCGATTAAGTTGGGTAACGCCAGGGTTTTCCCAGTCACGACGTT
GTAAAACGACGGCCAGTGAATT
