>Addgene plasmid #71998 | Plxna3-AP-His | addgene partial sequence | sequence record 136331 | pMRB101-F 5'-aagatgcaggcagctgagtt-3'
ACGGTGGAGGGCAGTGTAGTCTGAGCAGTACTCGTTGCTGCCGCGCGCGCCACCAGACATAATAGCTGAC
AGACTAACAGACTGTTCCTTTCCATGGGTCTTTTCTGCAGAAGCTTGAATTCTCGAGGATCCGCGGCCGC
GCCACCATGCCCACTGTCTGCCTTCTCCCATTGCTATTCTTCACCATAGGAGGGTGCCTGGGTAGCAGCA
GGCCATTTCGTACCTTTGTGGTAACAGATACCACTCTGACTCACCTGGCTGTGCACCGAGTGACTGGGGA
GGTGTTTGTAGGTGCCGTGAATCGAGTTTTCAAGCTGGCTCCAAACCTAACTGAGCTACGGGCCCATGTC
ACAGGGCCCATTGAGGACAATGCTCGCTGCTACCCACCTCCTAGCATGCGTGTGTGCTCCCACCGCCTGG
TGCCTGTGGACAATGTGAACAAGCTGCTCCTCATAGACTATGCAGCCCGTCGTTTGGTAGCTTGTGGCAG
CATCTGGCAGGGCATCTGCCAGTTCCTGCGTCTGGATGACCTCTTCAAGTTGGGTGAGCCCCACCATCGC
AAGGAGCACTATCTGTCAGGGGCCCAGGAGCCTGATTCCATGGCTGGCGTCATTGTTGAACAGGTCCAGG
GGCCTAGCAAGTTGTTTGTGGGCACCGCTGTTGATGGCAAGTCTGAGTACTTTCCCACCTTGAGTTCCCG
TAAGCTCATCGACGATGAGGACAGTGGAGATATGTTCAGTCTGGTGTACCAGGATGAGTTTGTCTCTTCT
CAGATCAAGATCCCTTCAGACACATTGTCCTTGTACCCTGCCTT
