>Addgene plasmid #71998 | Plxna3-AP-His | addgene partial sequence | sequence record 136377 | SV40pA-R 5'-GAAATTTGTGATGCTATTGC-3'
ATAAGATCTCTAGATTAATGGTGATGGTGATGATGACCCGGGTGCGCGGCGTCGGTGGTGCCGGCGGGGG
GCGCCAGGTCGCAGGCGGTGTAGGGCTCCAGGCAGGCGGCGAAGGCCATGACGTGCGCTATGAAGGTCTG
CTCCTGCACGCCGTGAACCAGGTGCGCCTGCGGGCCGCGCGCGAACACCGCCACGTCCTCGCCTGCGTGG
GTCTCTTCGTCCAGGGGCACTGCTGACTGCTGCCGATACTCGGGGCTCCCGCTCTCGCTCTCGGTAACAT
CCGGCCGGGCGCCGTCCTTGAGCACATAGCCTGGACCGTTTCCGTATAGGAGGACCGTGTAGGCCTTCCT
GTCCCGGGCCTTGCCAGGGGCCAGCCCGAAGATGGAGCTCCCTCGCAGGGGGTAGCCTCCGAAGGAGAAG
ACGTGGGAGTGGTCGGCAGTGACGAGGCTCAGCGTGTCCTCCTCGCTGGTGAGCTGGCCCGCCCTCTCAA
TGGCGTCGTCGAACATGATCGTCTCAGTCAGTGCCCGGTAAGCCCTGCTTTCATGATGACCATGGTCGAT
GCGACCACCCTCCACGAAGAGGAAGAAGCCGCGGGGGTTCCTGCTCAGCAGGCGCAGGGCAGCCTCTGTC
ATCTCCATCAGGGAGGGGTCCAGTGTGGAGTCTCGGTGGATCTCGTATTTCATGTCTCCAGGCTCAAAGA
GACCCATGAGATGGGTCACAGACGGGTCCAGGGAAGCCTGCATGAGCTCAGTGCGGTTCCACACATACCG
GGCACCCTGGCGCTTCGCCAGCCATTCCTGCACCAGATTCT
